>Addgene plasmid #20704 | 1352wUV2-kpn1-bamH1-stop | depositor full sequence | sequence record 9627 | Author sequence
GAATTCCGGGCTTTACACTTTATGCTTCCGGCTCGCATTATGTGTCGACTTGTGAGCGGATAACAATTTC
ACACAGGAAACAGCTATGCCTCAACAGCAGCAAATGCAACCTCCCAATTCAAGTGCGGACAACAACCCTT
TGCAACAGCAATCATCACAAAATACCGTACCAAACGTCCTCAACCAAATTAACCAAATCTTTTCTCCAGA
GGAGCAACGCAGCTTATTACAAGAAGCCATCGAAACCTGCAAGAATTTTGAAAAAACACAATTGTAAGTC
TCGGCTCCAAGAAGGAGATATACCCATG
[240 nt withheld, positions 309-548]
GCCGTTACCGCTATTGCTGAAGGTCGTGCGGCCGCGGACTACAAGGATGACGACGACAAGTTCCGGACCG
GTTCCAAGACACCCCCCCATGGTACCCAGCCCTATAAATGTCCGGAGTGTGGCAAGTCCTTCTCGCTAAA
GGGCAACCTCACCCGCCACCAACGTACGCACACCGGCGAAAAACCTCATGCTTGCCCTGTCGAGTCCTGT
GACCGCCGCTTCAGCACGAGTGGCAACCTCACCCGCCATATCCGGATTCACACAGGCGGTCAGAAGCCCT
TCCAGTGTCGCATCTGCATGCGTAACTTCAGTGACCGTTCTCACCTTGCCCGTCACATCCGCACCCACAC
AGGCGAGAAGCCTTTTGCATGCGACATCTGCGGCAGGAAGTTCGCGGTTGCTTCCAACCTCACCCGCCAC
ACCAAAATCCATACAGGTGGATCCTAATCTAGAGACTAGAAAAAGGCCGACAAGTCCCGCTCCGCTGAAG
ATCCTGGCGTAATAGCGAAGAGGCCCGCACCGATCGCCCTTCCCAACAGTTGCGCAGCCTGAATGGCGAA
TGGG
[124 nt withheld, positions 1113-1236]
C
[91 nt withheld, positions 1238-1328]
A
[49 nt withheld, positions 1330-1378]
CCTTTGACGTTGGAGTCCACGTTCTTT
[37 nt withheld, positions 1406-1442]
ACCCTATCTCGGTCTATTCTTTTGATTTATAAGGGATTTTGCCGATTTCGGCCTATTGGTTAAAAAATGA
GCTGATTTAACAAAAATTTAACGCGAATTTTAACAAAATATTAACGCTTACAATTTAGGTGGCACTTTTC
GGGGAAATGTGCGCGGAACCCCTATTTGTTTATTTTTCTAAATACATTCAAATATGTATCCGCTCATGAG
ACAATAACCCTGATAAATGCTTCAATAATATTGAAAAAGGAAGAGTATGAGTATTCAACATTTCCGTGTC
GCCCTTATTCCCTTTTTTGCGGCATTTTGCCTTCCTGTTTTTGCTCACCCAGAAACGCTGGTGAAAGTAA
AAGATGCTGAAGATCAGTTGGGTGCACGAGTGGGTTACATCGAACTGGATCTCAACAGCGGTAAGATCCT
TGAGAGTTTTCGCCCCGAAGAACGTTTTCCAATGATGAGCACTTTTAAAGTTCTGCTATGTGGCGCGGTA
TTATCCCGTATTGACGCCGGGCAAGAGCAACTCGGTCGCCGCATACACTATTCTCAGAATGACTTGGTTG
AGTACTCACCAGTCACAGAAAAGCATCTTACGGATGGCATGACAGTAAGAGAATTATGCAGTGCTGCCAT
AACCATGAGTGATAACACTGCGGCCAACTTACTTCTGACAACGATCGGAGGACCGAAGGAGCTAACCGCT
TTTTTGCACAACATGGGGGATCATGTAACTCGCCTTGATCGTTGGGAACCGGAGCTGAATGAAGCCATAC
CAAACGACGAGCGTGACACCACGATGCCTGTAGCAATGGCAACAACGTTGCGCAAACTATTAACTGGCGA
ACTACTTACTCTAGCTTCCCGGCAACAATTAATAGACTGGATGGAGGCGGATAAAGTTGCAGGACCACTT
CTGCGCTCGGCCCTTCCGGCTGGCTGGTTTATTGCTGATAAATCTGGAGCCGGTGAGCGTGGGTCTCGCG
GTATCATTGCAGCACTGGGGCCAGATGGTAAGCCCTCCCGTATCGTAGTTATCTACACGACGGGGAGTCA
GGCAACTATGGATGAACGAAATAGACAGATCGCTGAGATAGGTGCCTCACTGATTAAGCATTGGTAACTG
TCAGACCAAGTTTACTCATATATACTTTAGATTGATTTAAAACTTCATTTTTAATTTAAAAGGATCTAGG
TGAAGATCCTTTTTGATAATCTCATGACCAAAATCCCTTAACGTGAGTTTTCGTTCCACTGAGCGTCAGA
CCCCGTAGAAAAGATCAAAGGATCTTCTTGAGATCCTTTTTTTCTGCGCGTAATCTGCTGCTTGCAAACA
AAAAAACCACCGCTACCAGCGGTGGTTTGTTTGCCGGATCAAGAGCTACCAACTCTTTTTCCGAAGGTAA
CTGGCTTCAGCAGAGCGCAGATACCAAATACTGTCCTTCTAGTGTAGCCGTAGTTAGGCCACCACTTCAA
GAACTCTGTAGCACCGCCTACATACCTCGCTCTGCTAATCCTGTTACCAGTGGCTGCTGCCAGTGGCGAT
AAGTCGTGTCTTACCGGGTTGGACTCAAGACGATAGTTACCGGATAAGGCGCAGCGGTCGGGCTGAACGG
GGGGTTCGTGCACACAGCCCAGCTTGGAGCGAACGACCTACACCGAACTGAGATACCTACAGCGTGAGCT
ATGAGAAAGCGCCACGCTTCCCGAAGGGAGAAAGGCGGACAGGTATCCGGTAAGCGGCAGGGTCGGAACA
GGAGAGCGCACGAGGGAGCTTCCAGGGGGAAACGCCTGGTATCTTTATAGTCCTGTCGGGTTTCGCCACC
TCTGACTTGAGCGTCGATTTTTGTGATGCTCGTCAGGGGGGCGGAGCCTATGGAAAAACGCCAGCAACGC
GGCCTTTTTACGGTTCCTGGCCTTTTGCTGGCCTTTTGCTCACATGTTCTTTCCTGCGTTATCCCCTGAT
TCTGTGGATAACCGTATTACCGCCTTTGAGTGAGCTGATACCGCTCGCCGCAGCCGAACGACCGAGCGCA
GCGAGTCAGTGAGCGAGGAAGCGGAAGAGCGCCTGATGCGGTATTTTCTCCTTACGCATCTGTGCGGTAT
TTCACACCGCATATGGTGCACTCTCAGTACAATCTGCTCTGATGCCGCATAGTTAAGCCAGTATACACTC
CGCTATCGCTACGTGACTGGGTCATGGCTGCGCCCCGACACCCGCCAACACCCGCTGACGCGCCCTGACG
GGCTTGTCTGCTCCCGGCATCCGCTTACAGACAAGCTGTGACCGTCTCCGGGAGCTGCATGTGTCAGAGG
TTTTCACCGTCATCACCGAAACGCGCGAGGCAGCTGCGGTAAAGCTCATCAGCGTGGTCGTGAAGCGATT
CACAGATGTCTGCCTGTTCATCCGCGTCCAGCTCGTTGAGTTTCTCCAGAAGCGTTAATGTCTGGCTTCT
GATAAAGCGGGCCATGTTAAGGGCGGTTTTTTCCTGTTTGGTCACTGATGCCTCCGTGTAAGGGGGATTT
CTGTTCATGGGGGTAATGATACCGATGAAACGAGAGAGGATGCTCACGATACGGGTTACTGATGATGAAC
ATGCCCGGTTACTGGAACGG
Features (pLannotate 1.2.2; 14 found; start..end, strand, type, name):
     12..35      +  promoter       lac UV5 promoter (fragment): E. coli lac promoter with an "up" mutation
     50..66      +  protein_bind   lac operator: The lac repressor binds to the lac operator to inhibit transcription in E. coli. This inhibition can be relieved by adding lactose or isopropyl-β-D-thiogalactopyranoside (IPTG). lac repressor encoded by lacI
    152..274     +  CDS            GAL11 (fragment): MED15_YEAST - Also known as ABE1 From Saccharomyces cerevisiae (strain ATCC 204508 / S288c) (Baker's yeast).
    306..575     +  CDS            RNAP ω (sequence partly withheld): DNA-directed RNA polymerase subunit omega; E. coli rpoZ; promotes RNA polymerase assembly
    585..608     +  CDS            3xFLAG (fragment): three tandem FLAG® epitope tags, followed by an enterokinase cleavage site
    642..743     +  CDS            ESCA_PSYCI (fragment): Protein inferred from homology: Swiss-Prot protein existence level 3. From Psychoda cinerea (Psychod fly).
   1042..1108    +  CDS            lacZα (fragment): LacZα fragment of β-galactosidase; lacZ fragment
   1113..1541    +  rep_origin     f1 ori (sequence partly withheld): f1 bacteriophage origin of replication; arrow indicates direction of (+) strand synthesis
   1594..1698    +  promoter       AmpR promoter: bla
   1699..2559    +  CDS            AmpR: β-lactamase; bla; confers resistance to ampicillin, carbenicillin, and related antibiotics
   2730..3318    +  rep_origin     ori: high-copy-number ColE1/pMB1/pBR322/pUC origin of replication
   3504..3644    -  misc_feature   bom: basis of mobility region from pBR322
   3746..3937    -  CDS            rop: Rop protein, which maintains plasmids at low copy number; rop
   3978..4052    +  CDS            mbeC (fragment): MBEC_ECOLX - Experimental evidence at protein level: Swiss-Prot protein existence level 1. Required for efficient mobilization of ColE1 plasmid and is thus essential to promote the specific transfer of the plasmid during conjugation. Probably functions by inducing DNA bending, helping the MbeA relaxase to melt the DNA around the nic site and cleave the phosphodiester bond. Binds specifically double-stranded DNA (dsDNA) containing the ColE1 oriT but does not recognize the inverted repeat (IR). From Escherichia coli.
