[The description below was written by a language model from this plasmid's Addgene catalogue record and pLannotate feature annotations shown in this document.]
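Description:
1352wUV2-kpn1-bamH1-stop is a 4,052 bp bacterial expression plasmid built on a ColE1-type backbone, propagated in E. coli under ampicillin selection (β-lactamase with its own promoter). The annotated replication elements are the ColE1/pMB1-family origin together with a bom mobility region, a rop gene and a fragment of mbeC. The catalogue lists the plasmid as high copy, although rop is normally associated with reduced copy number. An f1 phage origin is also present, which would permit single-stranded DNA production with helper phage, and a short lacZα remnant lies next to it.

The expression cassette is driven by a lac UV5-type promoter (annotated as a fragment) followed by a lac operator, so transcription should be repressible by LacI and inducible with IPTG. Downstream, the feature table shows a short region with similarity to yeast Gal11, then the complete E. coli RNA polymerase ω subunit (rpoZ), a FLAG epitope, and the insert, a 343 bp artificial four-finger zinc finger protein cloned between retained KpnI and BamHI sites. The annotation of part of the insert as an insect Escargot-like protein most likely just reflects similarity among Cys2His2 zinc fingers. The arrangement indicates an ω–FLAG–zinc finger fusion, with the FLAG tag N-terminal to the fingers. The "stop" in the name suggests a termination codon after the BamHI site, but the record does not confirm this.

The record does not state a purpose. Fusions of ω to a DNA-binding domain are typically used in bacterial one-hybrid systems, where binding near a weak reporter promoter recruits RNA polymerase. The preserved cloning sites would allow other zinc finger modules to be swapped in.
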