Addgene plasmid #20704: 1352wUV2-kpn1-bamH1-stop
Depositing lab: Scot Wolfe. Depositing organization: University of Massachusetts, Worcester.
Backbone
  Vector backbone: ColE1
  Backbone size w/o insert (bp): 3710
  Vector type: Bacterial Expression
Growth in bacteria
  Bacterial resistance: Ampicillin, 100 μg/mL
  Growth temperature: 37°C
  Growth strain: DH5alpha
  Copy number: High Copy
Gene/Insert
  Gene/Insert name: 4 finger ZFP (alt name: 1352UV2 omega 4zfp)
  Species: artificial gene
  Insert size (bp): 343
  Tag / fusion protein: Flag (N terminal on backbone)
  Cloning method: Restriction Enzyme; 5′ cloning site KpnI (not destroyed); 3′ cloning site BamHI (not destroyed)
  Sequencing primers: 5′ OMG5
Terms and licenses: Academic/Nonprofit Terms; Industry Terms: Not Available to Industry
How to cite: 1352wUV2-kpn1-bamH1-stop was a gift from Scot Wolfe (Addgene plasmid # 20704 ; http://n2t.net/addgene:20704 ; RRID:Addgene_20704)
