>Addgene plasmid #20704 | 1352wUV2-kpn1-bamH1-stop | addgene partial sequence | sequence record 26571 | 20704 with M13pUC-rev
CCTCCCAATTCAAGTGCGGACAACAACCCTTTGCAACAGCAATCATCACAAAATACCGTACCAAACGTCC
TCAACCAAATTAACCAAATCTTTTCTCCAGAGGAGCAACGCAGCTTATTACAAGAAGCCATCGAAACCTG
CAAGAATTTTGAAAAAACACAATTGTAAGTCTCGGCTCCAAGAAGGAGATATACCCATG
[240 nt withheld, positions 200-439]
GCCGTTACCGCTATTGCTGAAGGTCGTGCGGCCGCGGACTACAAGGATGACGACGACAAGTTCCGGACCG
GTTCCAAGACACCCCCCCATGGTACCCAGCCCTATAAATGTCCGGAGTGTGGCAAGTCCTTCTCGCTAAA
GGGCAACCTCACCCGCCACCAACGTACGCACACCGGCGAAAAACCTCATGCTTGCCCTGTCGAGTCCTGT
GACCGCCGCTTCAGCACGAGTGGCAACCTCACCCGCCATATCCGGATTCACACAGGCGGTCAGAAGCCCT
TCCAGTGTCGCATCTGCATGCGTAACTTCAG
